>Addgene plasmid #174030 | pUC19-TgKI-MCS-p2A-Venus-PEST-MCS-polyA | depositor full sequence | sequence record 337597 | pUC19-TgKI-MCS-p2A-Venus-PEST-MCS-polyA sequence 3853 bps
TCGCGCGTTTCGGTGATGACGGTGAAAACCTCTGACACATGCAGCTCCCGGAGACGGTCACAGCTTGTCT
GTAAGCGGATGCCGGGAGCAGACAAGCCCGTCAGGGCGCGTCAGCGGGTGTTGGCGGGTGTCGGGGCTGG
CTTAACTATGCGGCATCAGAGCAGATTGTACTGAGAGTGCACCATATGCGGTGTGAAATACCGCACAGAT
GCGTAAGGAGAAAATACCGCATCAGGCGCCATTCGCCATTCAGGCTGCGCAACTGTTGGGAAGGGCGATC
GGTGCGGGCCTCTTCGCTATTACGCCAGCTGGCGAAAGGGGGATGTGCTGCAAGGCGATTAAGTTGGGTA
ACGCCAGGGTTTTCCCAGTCACGACGTTGTAAAACGACGGCCAGTGGCGAGGGCGATGCCACCTACGGGA
TGCGGCCGCACCGGTGGATCCGAATTCGCTAGCCCGCGGTCTAGACTCGAGGGATCCGGAGCCACGAACT
TCTCTCTGTTAAAGCAAGCAGGAGACGTGGAAGAAAACCCCGGTCCTGTGAGCAAGGGCGAGGAGCTGTT
CACCGGGGTGGTGCCCATCCTGGTCGAGCTGGACGGCGACGTAAACGGCCACAAGTTCAGCGTGTCCGGC
GAGGGCGAGGGCGATGCCACCTACGGCAAGCTGACCCTGAAGCTGATCTGCACCACCGGCAAGCTGCCCG
TGCCCTGGCCCACCCTCGTGACCACCCTGGGCTACGGCCTGCAGTGCTTCGCCCGCTACCCCGACCACAT
GAAGCAGCACGACTTCTTCAAGTCCGCCATGCCCGAAGGCTACGTCCAGGAGCGCACCATCTTCTTCAAG
GACGACGGCAACTACAAGACCCGCGCCGAGGTGAAGTTCGAGGGCGACACCCTGGTGAACCGCATCGAGC
TGAAGGGCATCGACTTCAAGGAGGACGGCAACATCCTGGGGCACAAGCTGGAGTACAACTACAACAGCCA
CAACGTCTATATCACCGCCGACAAGCAGAAGAACGGCATCAAGGCCAACTTCAAGATCCGCCACAACATC
GAGGACGGCGGCGTGCAGCTCGCCGACCACTACCAGCAGAACACCCCCATCGGCGACGGCCCCGTGCTGC
TGCCCGACAACCACTACCTGAGCTACCAGTCCGCCCTGAGCAAAGACCCCAACGAGAAGCGCGATCACAT
GGTCCTGCTGGAGTTCGTGACCGCCGCCGGGATCACTCTCGGCATGGACGAGCTGTACAAGCTTAGCCAT
GGCTTCCCGCCGGCGGTGGCGGCGCAGGATGATGGCACGCTGCCCATGTCTTGTGCCCAGGAGAGCGGGA
TGGACCGTCACCCTGCAGCCTGTGCTTCTGCTAGGATCAATGTGTAGACTAGTATCGATAAGCTTGAGCT
CGTCGACATCATTCTCAGTATCCCCTGCTTATGCACTCACCACTTTTTCCCATTATTTTATTCATGTTGT
GTTGCTAAATTCAACTACATTCGTATTACCATGTTGTTTCATTTGTTTTTTTTTTATCTCAGCTGTCAAA
ATAAAAGCATTGAAATACAACATTGTTCTATTTTTCATTGTGGTTTTGCATGCCCGGTAAATAAAAAAAC
AAGGTAATAAAAATAAGATGCGAAATGAGAAGTATATCTGTGAAATTGTTATCCGCTCACAATTCCACAC
AACATACGAGCCGGAAGCATAAAGTGTAAAGCCTGGGGTGCCTAATGAGTGAGCTAACTCACATTAATTG
CGTTGCGCTCACTGCCCGCTTTCCAGTCGGGAAACCTGTCGTGCCAGCTGCATTAATGAATCGGCCAACG
CGCGGGGAGAGGCGGTTTGCGTATTGGGCGCTCTTCCGCTTCCTCGCTCACTGACTCGCTGCGCTCGGTC
GTTCGGCTGCGGCGAGCGGTATCAGCTCACTCAAAGGCGGTAATACGGTTATCCACAGAATCAGGGGATA
ACGCAGGAAAGAACATGTGAGCAAAAGGCCAGCAAAAGGCCAGGAACCGTAAAAAGGCCGCGTTGCTGGC
GTTTTTCCATAGGCTCCGCCCCCCTGACGAGCATCACAAAAATCGACGCTCAAGTCAGAGGTGGCGAAAC
CCGACAGGACTATAAAGATACCAGGCGTTTCCCCCTGGAAGCTCCCTCGTGCGCTCTCCTGTTCCGACCC
TGCCGCTTACCGGATACCTGTCCGCCTTTCTCCCTTCGGGAAGCGTGGCGCTTTCTCAATGCTCACGCTG
TAGGTATCTCAGTTCGGTGTAGGTCGTTCGCTCCAAGCTGGGCTGTGTGCACGAACCCCCCGTTCAGCCC
GACCGCTGCGCCTTATCCGGTAACTATCGTCTTGAGTCCAACCCGGTAAGACACGACTTATCGCCACTGG
CAGCAGCCACTGGTAACAGGATTAGCAGAGCGAGGTATGTAGGCGGTGCTACAGAGTTCTTGAAGTGGTG
GCCTAACTACGGCTACACTAGAAGAACAGTATTTGGTATCTGCGCTCTGCTGAAGCCAGTTACCTTCGGA
AAAAGAGTTGGTAGCTCTTGATCCGGCAAACAAACCACCGCTGGTAGCGGTGGTTTTTTTGTTTGCAAGC
AGCAGATTACGCGCAGAAAAAAAGGATCTCAAGAAGATCCTTTGATCTTTTCTACGGGGTCTGACGCTCA
GTGGAACGAAAACTCACGTTAAGGGATTTTGGTCATGAGATTATCAAAAAGGATCTTCACCTAGATCCTT
TTAAATTAAAAATGAAGTTTTAAATCAATCTAAAGTATATATGAGTAAACTTGGTCTGACAGTTACCAAT
GCTTAATCAGTGAGGCACCTATCTCAGCGATCTGTCTATTTCGTTCATCCATAGTTGCCTGACTCCCCGT
CGTGTAGATAACTACGATACGGGAGGGCTTACCATCTGGCCCCAGTGCTGCAATGATACCGCGAGACCCA
CGCTCACCGGCTCCAGATTTATCAGCAATAAACCAGCCAGCCGGAAGGGCCGAGCGCAGAAGTGGTCCTG
CAACTTTATCCGCCTCCATCCAGTCTATTAATTGTTGCCGGGAAGCTAGAGTAAGTAGTTCGCCAGTTAA
TAGTTTGCGCAACGTTGTTGCCATTGCTACAGGCATCGTGGTGTCACGCTCGTCGTTTGGTATGGCTTCA
TTCAGCTCCGGTTCCCAACGATCAAGGCGAGTTACATGATCCCCCATGTTGTGCAAAAAAGCGGTTAGCT
CCTTCGGTCCTCCGATCGTTGTCAGAAGTAAGTTGGCCGCAGTGTTATCACTCATGGTTATGGCAGCACT
GCATAATTCTCTTACTGTCATGCCATCCGTAAGATGCTTTTCTGTGACTGGTGAGTACTCAACCAAGTCA
TTCTGAGAATAGTGTATGCGGCGACCGAGTTGCTCTTGCCCGGCGTCAATACGGGATAATACCGCGCCAC
ATAGCAGAACTTTAAAAGTGCTCATCATTGGAAAACGTTCTTCGGGGCGAAAACTCTCAAGGATCTTACC
GCTGTTGAGATCCAGTTCGATGTAACCCACTCGTGCACCCAACTGATCTTCAGCATCTTTTACTTTCACC
AGCGTTTCTGGGTGAGCAAAAACAGGAAGGCAAAATGCCGCAAAAAAGGGAATAAGGGCGACACGGAAAT
GTTGAATACTCATACTCTTCCTTTTTCAATATTATTGAAGCATTTATCAGGGTTATTGTCTCATGAGCGG
ATACATATTTGAATGTATTTAGAAAAATAAACAAATAGGGGTTCCGCGCACATTTCCCCGAAAAGTGCCA
CCTGACGTCTAAGAAACCATTATTATCATGACATTAACCTATAAAAATAGGCGTATCACGAGGCCCTTTC
GTC
Features (pLannotate 1.2.2; 13 found; start..end, strand, type, name):
    137..236     +  misc_feature   bom (fragment): basis of mobility region from pBR322
    242..396     -  CDS            lacZα (fragment): LacZα fragment of β-galactosidase; lacZ fragment
    396..418     +  CDS            VN155(I152L) (fragment): improved N-terminal fragment of mVenus for use in bimolecular fluorescence complementation (BiFC) (Kodama and Hu, 2010)
    481..537     +  CDS            P2A: 2A peptide from porcine teschovirus-1 polyprotein Eukaryotic ribosomes fail to insert a peptide bond between the Gly and Pro residues, yielding separate polypeptides.
    538..1377    +  CDS            d2EYFP: EYFP destabilized by residues 422-461 of mouse ornithine decarboxylase, giving an in vivo half-life of ~2 hours mammalian codon-optimized
   1656..1672    -  protein_bind   lac operator: The lac repressor binds to the lac operator to inhibit transcription in E. coli. This inhibition can be relieved by adding lactose or isopropyl-β-D-thiogalactopyranoside (IPTG). lac repressor encoded by lacI
   1680..1710    -  promoter       lac promoter: promoter for the E. coli lac operon
   1725..1746    -  protein_bind   CAP binding site: CAP binding activates transcription in the presence of cAMP. E. coli catabolite activator protein
   1759..1851    -  CDS            lacI (fragment): lac repressor; lacI; The lac repressor binds to the lac operator to inhibit transcription in E. coli. This inhibition can be relieved by adding lactose or isopropyl-β-D-thiogalactopyranoside (IPTG).
   2034..2622    -  rep_origin     ori: high-copy-number ColE1/pMB1/pBR322/pUC origin of replication
   2793..3653    -  CDS            AmpR: β-lactamase; bla; confers resistance to ampicillin, carbenicillin, and related antibiotics
   3654..3758    -  promoter       AmpR promoter: bla
   3853..35      +  CDS            rop (fragment) (across the origin): Rop protein, which maintains plasmids at low copy number; rop
