>Addgene plasmid #174030 | pUC19-TgKI-MCS-p2A-Venus-PEST-MCS-polyA | addgene full sequence | sequence record 342934 | Addgene NGS Result
TCGCGCGTTTCGGTGATGACGGTGAAAACCTCTGACACATGCAGCTCCCGGAGACGGTCACAGCTTGTCT
GTAAGCGGATGCCGGGAGCAGACAAGCCCGTCAGGGCGCGTCAGCGGGTGTTGGCGGGTGTCGGGGCTGG
CTTAACTATGCGGCATCAGAGCAGATTGTACTGAGAGTGCACCATATGCGGTGTGAAATACCGCACAGAT
GCGTAAGGAGAAAATACCGCATCAGGCGCCATTCGCCATTCAGGCTGCGCAACTGTTGGGAAGGGCGATC
GGTGCGGGCCTCTTCGCTATTACGCCAGCTGGCGAAAGGGGGATGTGCTGCAAGGCGATTAAGTTGGGTA
ACGCCAGGGTTTTCCCAGTCACGACGTTGTAAAACGACGGCCAGTGGCGAGGGCGATGCCACCTACGGGA
TGCGGCCGCACCGGTGGATCCGAATTCGCTAGCCCGCGGTCTAGACTCGAGGGATCCGGAGCCACGAACT
TCTCTCTGTTAAAGCAAGCAGGAGACGTGGAAGAAAACCCCGGTCCTGTGAGCAAGGGCGAGGAGCTGTT
CACCGGGGTGGTGCCCATCCTGGTCGAGCTGGACGGCGACGTAAACGGCCACAAGTTCAGCGTGTCCGGC
GAGGGCGAGGGCGATGCCACCTACGGCAAGCTGACCCTGAAGCTGATCTGCACCACCGGCAAGCTGCCCG
TGCCCTGGCCCACCCTCGTGACCACCCTGGGCTACGGCCTGCAGTGCTTCGCCCGCTACCCCGACCACAT
GAAGCAGCACGACTTCTTCAAGTCCGCCATGCCCGAAGGCTACGTCCAGGAGCGCACCATCTTCTTCAAG
GACGACGGCAACTACAAGACCCGCGCCGAGGTGAAGTTCGAGGGCGACACCCTGGTGAACCGCATCGAGC
TGAAGGGCATCGACTTCAAGGAGGACGGCAACATCCTGGGGCACAAGCTGGAGTACAACTACAACAGCCA
CAACGTCTATATCACCGCCGACAAGCAGAAGAACGGCATCAAGGCCAACTTCAAGATCCGCCACAACATC
GAGGACGGCGGCGTGCAGCTCGCCGACCACTACCAGCAGAACACCCCCATCGGCGACGGCCCCGTGCTGC
TGCCCGACAACCACTACCTGAGCTACCAGTCCGCCCTGAGCAAAGACCCCAACGAGAAGCGCGATCACAT
GGTCCTGCTGGAGTTCGTGACCGCCGCCGGGATCACTCTCGGCATGGACGAGCTGTACAAGCTTAGCCAT
GGCTTCCCGCCGGCGGTGGCGGCGCAGGATGATGGCACGCTGCCCATGTCTTGTGCCCAGGAGAGCGGGA
TGGACCGTCACCCTGCAGCCTGTGCTTCTGCTAGGATCAATGTGTAGACTAGTATCGATAAGCTTGAGCT
CGTCGACATCATTCTCAGTATCCCCTGCTTATGCACTCACCACTTTTTCCCATTATTTTATTCATGTTGT
GTTGCTAAATTCAACTACATTCGTATTACCATGTTGTTTCATTTGTTTTTTTTTTATCTCAGCTGTCAAA
ATAAAAGCATTGAAATACAACATTGTTCTATTTTTCATTGTGGTTTTGCATGCCCGGTAAATAAAAAAAC
AAGGTAATAAAAATAAGATGCGAAATGAGAAGTATATCTGTGAAATTGTTATCCGCTCACAATTCCACAC
AACATACGAGCCGGAAGCATAAAGTGTAAAGCCTGGGGTGCCTAATGAGTGAGCTAACTCACATTAATTG
CGTTGCGCTCACTGCCCGCTTTCCAGTCGGGAAACCTGTCGTGCCAGCTGCATTAATGAATCGGCCAACG
CGCGGGGAGAGGCGGTTTGCGTATTGGGCGCTCTTCCGCTTCCTCGCTCACTGACTCGCTGCGCTCGGTC
GTTCGGCTGCGGCGAGCGGTATCAGCTCACTCAAAGGCGGTAATACGGTTATCCACAGAATCAGGGGATA
ACGCAGGAAAGAACATGTGAGCAAAAGGCCAGCAAAAGGCCAGGAACCGTAAAAAGGCCGCGTTGCTGGC
GTTTTTCCATAGGCTCCGCCCCCCTGACGAGCATCACAAAAATCGACGCTCAAGTCAGAGGTGGCGAAAC
CCGACAGGACTATAAAGATACCAGGCGTTTCCCCCTGGAAGCTCCCTCGTGCGCTCTCCTGTTCCGACCC
TGCCGCTTACCGGATACCTGTCCGCCTTTCTCCCTTCGGGAAGCGTGGCGCTTTCTCATAGCTCACGCTG
TAGGTATCTCAGTTCGGTGTAGGTCGTTCGCTCCAAGCTGGGCTGTGTGCACGAACCCCCCGTTCAGCCC
GACCGCTGCGCCTTATCCGGTAACTATCGTCTTGAGTCCAACCCGGTAAGACACGACTTATCGCCACTGG
CAGCAGCCACTGGTAACAGGATTAGCAGAGCGAGGTATGTAGGCGGTGCTACAGAGTTCTTGAAGTGGTG
GCCTAACTACGGCTACACTAGAAGAACAGTATTTGGTATCTGCGCTCTGCTGAAGCCAGTTACCTTCGGA
AAAAGAGTTGGTAGCTCTTGATCCGGCAAACAAACCACCGCTGGTAGCGGTGGTTTTTTTGTTTGCAAGC
AGCAGATTACGCGCAGAAAAAAAGGATCTCAAGAAGATCCTTTGATCTTTTCTACGGGGTCTGACGCTCA
GTGGAACGAAAACTCACGTTAAGGGATTTTGGTCATGAGATTATCAAAAAGGATCTTCACCTAGATCCTT
TTAAATTAAAAATGAAGTTTTAAATCAATCTAAAGTATATATGAGTAAACTTGGTCTGACAGTTACCAAT
GCTTAATCAGTGAGGCACCTATCTCAGCGATCTGTCTATTTCGTTCATCCATAGTTGCCTGACTCCCCGT
CGTGTAGATAACTACGATACGGGAGGGCTTACCATCTGGCCCCAGTGCTGCAATGATACCGCGAGACCCA
CGCTCACCGGCTCCAGATTTATCAGCAATAAACCAGCCAGCCGGAAGGGCCGAGCGCAGAAGTGGTCCTG
CAACTTTATCCGCCTCCATCCAGTCTATTAATTGTTGCCGGGAAGCTAGAGTAAGTAGTTCGCCAGTTAA
TAGTTTGCGCAACGTTGTTGCCATTGCTACAGGCATCGTGGTGTCACGCTCGTCGTTTGGTATGGCTTCA
TTCAGCTCCGGTTCCCAACGATCAAGGCGAGTTACATGATCCCCCATGTTGTGCAAAAAAGCGGTTAGCT
CCTTCGGTCCTCCGATCGTTGTCAGAAGTAAGTTGGCCGCAGTGTTATCACTCATGGTTATGGCAGCACT
GCATAATTCTCTTACTGTCATGCCATCCGTAAGATGCTTTTCTGTGACTGGTGAGTACTCAACCAAGTCA
TTCTGAGAATAGTGTATGCGGCGACCGAGTTGCTCTTGCCCGGCGTCAATACGGGATAATACCGCGCCAC
ATAGCAGAACTTTAAAAGTGCTCATCATTGGAAAACGTTCTTCGGGGCGAAAACTCTCAAGGATCTTACC
GCTGTTGAGATCCAGTTCGATGTAACCCACTCGTGCACCCAACTGATCTTCAGCATCTTTTACTTTCACC
AGCGTTTCTGGGTGAGCAAAAACAGGAAGGCAAAATGCCGCAAAAAAGGGAATAAGGGCGACACGGAAAT
GTTGAATACTCATACTCTTCCTTTTTCAATATTATTGAAGCATTTATCAGGGTTATTGTCTCATGAGCGG
ATACATATTTGAATGTATTTAGAAAAATAAACAAATAGGGGTTCCGCGCACATTTCCCCGAAAAGTGCCA
CCTGACGTCTAAGAAACCATTATTATCATGACATTAACCTATAAAAATAGGCGTATCACGAGGCCCTTTC
GTC
Features (pLannotate 1.2.2; 13 found; start..end, strand, type, name):
    137..236     +  misc_feature   bom (fragment): basis of mobility region from pBR322
    242..396     -  CDS            lacZα (fragment): LacZα fragment of β-galactosidase; lacZ fragment
    396..418     +  CDS            VN155(I152L) (fragment): improved N-terminal fragment of mVenus for use in bimolecular fluorescence complementation (BiFC) (Kodama and Hu, 2010)
    481..537     +  CDS            P2A: 2A peptide from porcine teschovirus-1 polyprotein Eukaryotic ribosomes fail to insert a peptide bond between the Gly and Pro residues, yielding separate polypeptides.
    538..1377    +  CDS            d2EYFP: EYFP destabilized by residues 422-461 of mouse ornithine decarboxylase, giving an in vivo half-life of ~2 hours mammalian codon-optimized
   1656..1672    -  protein_bind   lac operator: The lac repressor binds to the lac operator to inhibit transcription in E. coli. This inhibition can be relieved by adding lactose or isopropyl-β-D-thiogalactopyranoside (IPTG). lac repressor encoded by lacI
   1680..1710    -  promoter       lac promoter: promoter for the E. coli lac operon
   1725..1746    -  protein_bind   CAP binding site: CAP binding activates transcription in the presence of cAMP. E. coli catabolite activator protein
   1759..1851    -  CDS            lacI (fragment): lac repressor; lacI; The lac repressor binds to the lac operator to inhibit transcription in E. coli. This inhibition can be relieved by adding lactose or isopropyl-β-D-thiogalactopyranoside (IPTG).
   2034..2622    -  rep_origin     ori: high-copy-number ColE1/pMB1/pBR322/pUC origin of replication
   2793..3653    -  CDS            AmpR: β-lactamase; bla; confers resistance to ampicillin, carbenicillin, and related antibiotics
   3654..3758    -  promoter       AmpR promoter: bla
   3853..35      +  CDS            rop (fragment) (across the origin): Rop protein, which maintains plasmids at low copy number; rop
