[The description below was written by a language model from this plasmid's Addgene catalogue record and pLannotate feature annotations shown in this document.]
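Description:
pUC19-TgKI-MCS-p2A-Venus-PEST-MCS-polyA is a small (about 3.9 kb) pUC19-based template plasmid designed for building C-terminal knock-in donors for zebrafish, either as plasmid donors or as PCR-amplified donors. It is propagated in E. coli from the high-copy ColE1/pUC origin and selected with ampicillin through the β-lactamase gene and its native promoter. Remnants of the pUC19 lac region (lac promoter, operator, CAP binding site and a disrupted lacZα fragment) flank the insert, along with short annotated fragments of bom, rop and lacI that are backbone residue rather than functional parts.

The payload is a synthetic, promoterless cassette of roughly 900 bp consisting of a porcine teschovirus P2A peptide followed directly by a destabilized yellow fluorescent protein. The annotation software labels this reading frame as d2EYFP, which fits the Venus-PEST named in the record: a yellow fluorescent protein fused to the ornithine decarboxylase PEST degron, which shortens the reporter's half-life. The tiny "VN155" hit upstream is most likely a spurious match. As the name indicates, the cassette is bracketed by multiple cloning sites and followed by a polyadenylation signal, although neither the MCS regions nor the polyA was picked up in the feature table. The flanking sites would allow target-locus sequences to be added on either side. Once integrated in frame at the end of an endogenous gene, ribosomal skipping at P2A would release the short-lived reporter as a separate polypeptide, giving a temporally responsive readout of endogenous expression without leaving the fluorescent protein fused to the native protein. The depositor notes that not all restriction sites in the cloning regions are unique, depending on the fluorescent protein sequence.
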