Addgene plasmid #174030: pUC19-TgKI-MCS-p2A-Venus-PEST-MCS-polyA
Purpose: This plasmid is used for generating C-terminal knock-in plasmid and/or PCR donors in zebrafish.
Depositing lab: Michel Bagnat. Depositing organization: Duke University. Publication: Knock-in tagging in zebrafish facilitated by insertion into non-coding regions. Levic DS, Yamaguchi N, Wang S, Knaut H, Bagnat M. Development. 2021 Sep 8. pii: 272090. doi: 10.1242/dev.199994. PubMed 34495314.
Backbone
  Vector backbone: pUC19
  Vector type: Zebrafish knock-in tagging
Growth in bacteria
  Bacterial resistance: Ampicillin, 100 μg/mL
  Growth temperature: 37°C
  Growth strain: DH5alpha
  Copy number: High Copy
Gene/Insert
  Gene/Insert name: p2A-Venus-PEST
  Species: Synthetic
  Insert size (bp): 906
  Cloning method: Restriction Enzyme; 5′ cloning site unknown (unknown if destroyed)
  Sequencing primers: 5′ GCGATTAAGTTGGGTAACGC; 3′ TCCGGCTCGTATGTTGTGTG
Terms and licenses: Academic/Nonprofit Terms; Industry Terms: Not Available to Industry
Depositor comments: Not all restriction sites in the multiple cloning sites are single cutters, depending on the fluorescent protein sequence of the insert within the plasmid.
How to cite: pUC19-TgKI-MCS-p2A-Venus-PEST-MCS-polyA was a gift from Michel Bagnat (Addgene plasmid # 174030 ; http://n2t.net/addgene:174030 ; RRID:Addgene_174030)
